>Addgene plasmid #78545 | pLentiCas9-BFP | depositor full sequence | sequence record 151100 | pLentiCas9-BFP sequence 13561 bps
GTCGACGGATCGGGAGATCTCCCGATCCCCTATGGTGCACTCTCAGTACAATCTGCTCTGATGCCGCATA
GTTAAGCCAGTATCTGCTCCCTGCTTGTGTGTTGGAGGTCGCTGAGTAGTGCGCGAGCAAAATTTAAGCT
ACAACAAGGCAAGGCTTGACCGACAATTGCATGAAGAATCTGCTTAGGGTTAGGCGTTTTGCGCTGCTTC
GCGATGTACGGGCCAGATATACGCGTTGACATTGATTATTGACTAGTTATTAATAGTAATCAATTACGGG
GTCATTAGTTCATAGCCCATATATGGAGTTCCGCGTTACATAACTTACGGTAAATGGCCCGCCTGGCTGA
CCGCCCAACGACCCCCGCCCATTGACGTCAATAATGACGTATGTTCCCATAGTAACGCCAATAGGGACTT
TCCATTGACGTCAATGGGTGGAGTATTTACGGTAAACTGCCCACTTGGCAGTACATCAAGTGTATCATAT
GCCAAGTACGCCCCCTATTGACGTCAATGACGGTAAATGGCCCGCCTGGCATTATGCCCAGTACATGACC
TTATGGGACTTTCCTACTTGGCAGTACATCTACGTATTAGTCATCGCTATTACCATGGTGATGCGGTTTT
GGCAGTACATCAATGGGCGTGGATAGCGGTTTGACTCACGGGGATTTCCAAGTCTCCACCCCATTGACGT
CAATGGGAGTTTGTTTTGGCACCAAAATCAACGGGACTTTCCAAAATGTCGTAACAACTCCGCCCCATTG
ACGCAAATGGGCGGTAGGCGTGTACGGTGGGAGGTCTATATAAGCAGCGCGTTTTGCCTGTACTGGGTCT
CTCTGGTTAGACCAGATCTGAGCCTGGGAGCTCTCTGGCTAACTAGGGAACCCACTGCTTAAGCCTCAAT
AAAGCTTGCCTTGAGTGCTTCAAGTAGTGTGTGCCCGTCTGTTGTGTGACTCTGGTAACTAGAGATCCCT
CAGACCCTTTTAGTCAGTGTGGAAAATCTCTAGCAGTGGCGCCCGAACAGGGACTTGAAAGCGAAAGGGA
AACCAGAGGAGCTCTCTCGACGCAGGACTCGGCTTGCTGAAGCGCGCACGGCAAGAGGCGAGGGGCGGCG
ACTGGTGAGTACGCCAAAAATTTTGACTAGCGGAGGCTAGAAGGAGAGAGATGGGTGCGAGAGCGTCAGT
ATTAAGCGGGGGAGAATTAGATCGCGATGGGAAAAAATTCGGTTAAGGCCAGGGGGAAAGAAAAAATATA
AATTAAAACATATAGTATGGGCAAGCAGGGAGCTAGAACGATTCGCAGTTAATCCTGGCCTGTTAGAAAC
ATCAGAAGGCTGTAGACAAATACTGGGACAGCTACAACCATCCCTTCAGACAGGATCAGAAGAACTTAGA
TCATTATATAATACAGTAGCAACCCTCTATTGTGTGCATCAAAGGATAGAGATAAAAGACACCAAGGAAG
CTTTAGACAAGATAGAGGAAGAGCAAAACAAAAGTAAGACCACCGCACAGCAAGCGGCCGCTGATCTTCA
GACCTGGAGGAGGAGATATGAGGGACAATTGGAGAAGTGAATTATATAAATATAAAGTAGTAAAAATTGA
ACCATTAGGAGTAGCACCCACCAAGGCAAAGAGAAGAGTGGTGCAGAGAGAAAAAAGAGCAGTGGGAATA
GGAGCTTTGTTCCTTGGGTTCTTGGGAGCAGCAGGAAGCACTATGGGCGCAGCGTCAATGACGCTGACGG
TACAGGCCAGACAATTATTGTCTGGTATAGTGCAGCAGCAGAACAATTTGCTGAGGGCTATTGAGGCGCA
ACAGCATCTGTTGCAACTCACAGTCTGGGGCATCAAGCAGCTCCAGGCAAGAATCCTGGCTGTGGAAAGA
TACCTAAAGGATCAACAGCTCCTGGGGATTTGGGGTTGCTCTGGAAAACTCATTTGCACCACTGCTGTGC
CTTGGAATGCTAGTTGGAGTAATAAATCTCTGGAACAGATTTGGAATCACACGACCTGGATGGAGTGGGA
CAGAGAAATTAACAATTACACAAGCTTAATACACTCCTTAATTGAAGAATCGCAAAACCAGCAAGAAAAG
AATGAACAAGAATTATTGGAATTAGATAAATGGGCAAGTTTGTGGAATTGGTTTAACATAACAAATTGGC
TGTGGTATATAAAATTATTCATAATGATAGTAGGAGGCTTGGTAGGTTTAAGAATAGTTTTTGCTGTACT
TTCTATAGTGAATAGAGTTAGGCAGGGATATTCACCATTATCGTTTCAGACCCACCTCCCAACCCCGAGG
GGACCCGACAGGCCCGAAGGAATAGAAGAAGAAGGTGGAGAGAGAGACAGAGACAGATCCATTCGATTAG
TGAACGGATCGGCACTGCGTGCGCCAATTCTGCAGACAAATGGCAGTATTCATCCACAATTTTAAAAGAA
AAGGGGGGATTGGGGGGTACAGTGCAGGGGAAAGAATAGTAGACATAATAGCAACAGACATACAAACTAA
AGAATTACAAAAACAAATTACAAAAATTCAAAATTTTCGGGTTTATTACAGGGACAGCAGAGATCCAGTT
TGGTTAATTAGCTAGCTAGGTCTTGAAAGGAGTGGGAATTGGCTCCGGTGCCCGTCAGTGGGCAGAGCGC
ACATCGCCCACAGTCCCCGAGAAGTTGGGGGGAGGGGTCGGCAATTGATCCGGTGCCTAGAGAAGGTGGC
GCGGGGTAAACTGGGAAAGTGATGTCGTGTACTGGCTCCGCCTTTTTCCCGAGGGTGGGGGAGAACCGTA
TATAAGTGCAGTAGTCGCCGTGAACGTTCTTTTTCGCAACGGGTTTGCCGCCAGAACACAGGACCGGTTC
TAGAGCGCTGCCACCATGGACAAGAAGTACAGCATCGGCCTGGACATCGGCACCAACTCTGTGGGCTGGG
CCGTGATCACCGACGAGTACAAGGTGCCCAGCAAGAAATTCAAGGTGCTGGGCAACACCGACCGGCACAG
CATCAAGAAGAACCTGATCGGAGCCCTGCTGTTCGACAGCGGCGAAACAGCCGAGGCCACCCGGCTGAAG
AGAACCGCCAGAAGAAGATACACCAGACGGAAGAACCGGATCTGCTATCTGCAAGAGATCTTCAGCAACG
AGATGGCCAAGGTGGACGACAGCTTCTTCCACAGACTGGAAGAGTCCTTCCTGGTGGAAGAGGATAAGAA
GCACGAGCGGCACCCCATCTTCGGCAACATCGTGGACGAGGTGGCCTACCACGAGAAGTACCCCACCATC
TACCACCTGAGAAAGAAACTGGTGGACAGCACCGACAAGGCCGACCTGCGGCTGATCTATCTGGCCCTGG
CCCACATGATCAAGTTCCGGGGCCACTTCCTGATCGAGGGCGACCTGAACCCCGACAACAGCGACGTGGA
CAAGCTGTTCATCCAGCTGGTGCAGACCTACAACCAGCTGTTCGAGGAAAACCCCATCAACGCCAGCGGC
GTGGACGCCAAGGCCATCCTGTCTGCCAGACTGAGCAAGAGCAGACGGCTGGAAAATCTGATCGCCCAGC
TGCCCGGCGAGAAGAAGAATGGCCTGTTCGGAAACCTGATTGCCCTGAGCCTGGGCCTGACCCCCAACTT
CAAGAGCAACTTCGACCTGGCCGAGGATGCCAAACTGCAGCTGAGCAAGGACACCTACGACGACGACCTG
GACAACCTGCTGGCCCAGATCGGCGACCAGTACGCCGACCTGTTTCTGGCCGCCAAGAACCTGTCCGACG
CCATCCTGCTGAGCGACATCCTGAGAGTGAACACCGAGATCACCAAGGCCCCCCTGAGCGCCTCTATGAT
CAAGAGATACGACGAGCACCACCAGGACCTGACCCTGCTGAAAGCTCTCGTGCGGCAGCAGCTGCCTGAG
AAGTACAAAGAGATTTTCTTCGACCAGAGCAAGAACGGCTACGCCGGCTACATTGACGGCGGAGCCAGCC
AGGAAGAGTTCTACAAGTTCATCAAGCCCATCCTGGAAAAGATGGACGGCACCGAGGAACTGCTCGTGAA
GCTGAACAGAGAGGACCTGCTGCGGAAGCAGCGGACCTTCGACAACGGCAGCATCCCCCACCAGATCCAC
CTGGGAGAGCTGCACGCCATTCTGCGGCGGCAGGAAGATTTTTACCCATTCCTGAAGGACAACCGGGAAA
AGATCGAGAAGATCCTGACCTTCCGCATCCCCTACTACGTGGGCCCTCTGGCCAGGGGAAACAGCAGATT
CGCCTGGATGACCAGAAAGAGCGAGGAAACCATCACCCCCTGGAACTTCGAGGAAGTGGTGGACAAGGGC
GCTTCCGCCCAGAGCTTCATCGAGCGGATGACCAACTTCGATAAGAACCTGCCCAACGAGAAGGTGCTGC
CCAAGCACAGCCTGCTGTACGAGTACTTCACCGTGTATAACGAGCTGACCAAAGTGAAATACGTGACCGA
GGGAATGAGAAAGCCCGCCTTCCTGAGCGGCGAGCAGAAAAAGGCCATCGTGGACCTGCTGTTCAAGACC
AACCGGAAAGTGACCGTGAAGCAGCTGAAAGAGGACTACTTCAAGAAAATCGAGTGCTTCGACTCCGTGG
AAATCTCCGGCGTGGAAGATCGGTTCAACGCCTCCCTGGGCACATACCACGATCTGCTGAAAATTATCAA
GGACAAGGACTTCCTGGACAATGAGGAAAACGAGGACATTCTGGAAGATATCGTGCTGACCCTGACACTG
TTTGAGGACAGAGAGATGATCGAGGAACGGCTGAAAACCTATGCCCACCTGTTCGACGACAAAGTGATGA
AGCAGCTGAAGCGGCGGAGATACACCGGCTGGGGCAGGCTGAGCCGGAAGCTGATCAACGGCATCCGGGA
CAAGCAGTCCGGCAAGACAATCCTGGATTTCCTGAAGTCCGACGGCTTCGCCAACAGAAACTTCATGCAG
CTGATCCACGACGACAGCCTGACCTTTAAAGAGGACATCCAGAAAGCCCAGGTGTCCGGCCAGGGCGATA
GCCTGCACGAGCACATTGCCAATCTGGCCGGCAGCCCCGCCATTAAGAAGGGCATCCTGCAGACAGTGAA
GGTGGTGGACGAGCTCGTGAAAGTGATGGGCCGGCACAAGCCCGAGAACATCGTGATCGAAATGGCCAGA
GAGAACCAGACCACCCAGAAGGGACAGAAGAACAGCCGCGAGAGAATGAAGCGGATCGAAGAGGGCATCA
AAGAGCTGGGCAGCCAGATCCTGAAAGAACACCCCGTGGAAAACACCCAGCTGCAGAACGAGAAGCTGTA
CCTGTACTACCTGCAGAATGGGCGGGATATGTACGTGGACCAGGAACTGGACATCAACCGGCTGTCCGAC
TACGATGTGGACCATATCGTGCCTCAGAGCTTTCTGAAGGACGACTCCATCGACAACAAGGTGCTGACCA
GAAGCGACAAGAACCGGGGCAAGAGCGACAACGTGCCCTCCGAAGAGGTCGTGAAGAAGATGAAGAACTA
CTGGCGGCAGCTGCTGAACGCCAAGCTGATTACCCAGAGAAAGTTCGACAATCTGACCAAGGCCGAGAGA
GGCGGCCTGAGCGAACTGGATAAGGCCGGCTTCATCAAGAGACAGCTGGTGGAAACCCGGCAGATCACAA
AGCACGTGGCACAGATCCTGGACTCCCGGATGAACACTAAGTACGACGAGAATGACAAGCTGATCCGGGA
AGTGAAAGTGATCACCCTGAAGTCCAAGCTGGTGTCCGATTTCCGGAAGGATTTCCAGTTTTACAAAGTG
CGCGAGATCAACAACTACCACCACGCCCACGACGCCTACCTGAACGCCGTCGTGGGAACCGCCCTGATCA
AAAAGTACCCTAAGCTGGAAAGCGAGTTCGTGTACGGCGACTACAAGGTGTACGACGTGCGGAAGATGAT
CGCCAAGAGCGAGCAGGAAATCGGCAAGGCTACCGCCAAGTACTTCTTCTACAGCAACATCATGAACTTT
TTCAAGACCGAGATTACCCTGGCCAACGGCGAGATCCGGAAGCGGCCTCTGATCGAGACAAACGGCGAAA
CCGGGGAGATCGTGTGGGATAAGGGCCGGGATTTTGCCACCGTGCGGAAAGTGCTGAGCATGCCCCAAGT
GAATATCGTGAAAAAGACCGAGGTGCAGACAGGCGGCTTCAGCAAAGAGTCTATCCTGCCCAAGAGGAAC
AGCGATAAGCTGATCGCCAGAAAGAAGGACTGGGACCCTAAGAAGTACGGCGGCTTCGACAGCCCCACCG
TGGCCTATTCTGTGCTGGTGGTGGCCAAAGTGGAAAAGGGCAAGTCCAAGAAACTGAAGAGTGTGAAAGA
GCTACTGGGGATCACCATCATGGAAAGAAGCAGCTTCGAGAAGAATCCCATCGACTTTCTGGAAGCCAAG
GGCTACAAAGAAGTGAAAAAGGACCTGATCATCAAGCTGCCTAAGTACTCCCTGTTCGAGCTGGAAAACG
GCCGGAAGAGAATGCTGGCCTCTGCCGGCGAACTGCAGAAGGGAAACGAACTGGCCCTGCCCTCCAAATA
TGTGAACTTCCTGTACCTGGCCAGCCACTATGAGAAGCTGAAGGGCTCCCCCGAGGATAATGAGCAGAAA
CAGCTGTTTGTGGAACAGCACAAGCACTACCTGGACGAGATCATCGAGCAGATCAGCGAGTTCTCCAAGA
GAGTGATCCTGGCCGACGCTAATCTGGACAAAGTGCTGTCCGCCTACAACAAGCACCGGGATAAGCCCAT
CAGAGAGCAGGCCGAGAATATCATCCACCTGTTTACCCTGACCAATCTGGGAGCCCCTGCCGCCTTCAAG
TACTTTGACACCACCATCGACCGGAAGAGGTACACCAGCACCAAAGAGGTGCTGGACGCCACCCTGATCC
ACCAGAGCATCACCGGCCTGTACGAGACACGGATCGACCTGTCTCAGCTGGGAGGCGACAAGCGACCTGC
CGCCACAAAGAAGGCTGGACAGGCTAAGAAGAAGAAAGATTACAAAGACGATGACGATAAGGGATCCAGC
GAGCTGATTAAGGAGAACATGCACATGAAGCTGTACATGGAGGGCACCGTGGACAACCATCACTTCAAGT
GCACATCCGAGGGCGAAGGCAAGCCCTACGAGGGCACCCAGACCATGAGAATCAAGGTGGTCGAGGGCGG
CCCTCTCCCCTTCGCCTTCGACATCCTGGCTACTAGCTTCCTCTACGGCAGCAAGACCTTCATCAACCAC
ACCCAGGGCATCCCCGACTTCTTCAAGCAGTCCTTCCCTGAGGGCTTCACATGGGAGAGAGTCACCACAT
ACGAAGACGGGGGCGTGCTGACCGCTACCCAGGACACCAGCCTCCAGGACGGCTGCCTCATCTACAACGT
CAAGATCAGAGGGGTGAACTTCACATCCAACGGCCCTGTGATGCAGAAGAAAACACTCGGCTGGGAGGCC
TTCACCGAGACGCTGTACCCCGCTGACGGCGGCCTGGAAGGCAGAAACGACATGGCCCTGAAGCTCGTGG
GCGGGAGCCATCTGATCGCAAACATCAAGACCACATATAGATCCAAGAAACCCGCTAAGAACCTCAAGAT
GCCTGGCGTCTACTATGTGGACTACAGACTGGAAAGAATCAAGGAGGCCAACAACGAGACCTACGTCGAG
CAGCACGAGGTGGCAGTGGCCAGATACTGCGACCTCCCTAGCAAACTGGGGCACAAGCTTAATGGATCCG
GCGCAACAAACTTCTCTCTGCTGAAACAAGCCGGAGATGTCGAAGAGAATCCTGGACCGATGGCCAAGCC
TTTGTCTCAAGAAGAATCCACCCTCATTGAAAGAGCAACGGCTACAATCAACAGCATCCCCATCTCTGAA
GACTACAGCGTCGCCAGCGCAGCTCTCTCTAGCGACGGCCGCATCTTCACTGGTGTCAATGTATATCATT
TTACTGGGGGACCTTGTGCAGAACTCGTGGTGCTGGGCACTGCTGCTGCTGCGGCAGCTGGCAACCTGAC
TTGTATCGTCGCGATCGGAAATGAGAACAGGGGCATCTTGAGCCCCTGCGGACGGTGCCGACAGGTGCTT
CTCGATCTGCATCCTGGGATCAAAGCCATAGTGAAGGACAGTGATGGACAGCCGACGGCAGTTGGGATTC
GTGAATTGCTGCCCTCTGGTTATGTGTGGGAGGGCTAAGAATTCGATATCAAGCTTATCGGTAATCAACC
TCTGGATTACAAAATTTGTGAAAGATTGACTGGTATTCTTAACTATGTTGCTCCTTTTACGCTATGTGGA
TACGCTGCTTTAATGCCTTTGTATCATGCTATTGCTTCCCGTATGGCTTTCATTTTCTCCTCCTTGTATA
AATCCTGGTTGCTGTCTCTTTATGAGGAGTTGTGGCCCGTTGTCAGGCAACGTGGCGTGGTGTGCACTGT
GTTTGCTGACGCAACCCCCACTGGTTGGGGCATTGCCACCACCTGTCAGCTCCTTTCCGGGACTTTCGCT
TTCCCCCTCCCTATTGCCACGGCGGAACTCATCGCCGCCTGCCTTGCCCGCTGCTGGACAGGGGCTCGGC
TGTTGGGCACTGACAATTCCGTGGTGTTGTCGGGGAAATCATCGTCCTTTCCTTGGCTGCTCGCCTGTGT
TGCCACCTGGATTCTGCGCGGGACGTCCTTCTGCTACGTCCCTTCGGCCCTCAATCCAGCGGACCTTCCT
TCCCGCGGCCTGCTGCCGGCTCTGCGGCCTCTTCCGCGTCTTCGCCTTCGCCCTCAGACGAGTCGGATCT
CCCTTTGGGCCGCCTCCCCGCATCGATACCGTCGACCTCGAGACCTAGAAAAACATGGAGCAATCACAAG
TAGCAATACAGCAGCTACCAATGCTGATTGTGCCTGGCTAGAAGCACAAGAGGAGGAGGAGGTGGGTTTT
CCAGTCACACCTCAGGTACCTTTAAGACCAATGACTTACAAGGCAGCTGTAGATCTTAGCCACTTTTTAA
AAGAAAAGGGGGGACTGGAAGGGCTAATTCACTCCCAACGAAGACAAGATATCCTTGATCTGTGGATCTA
CCACACACAAGGCTACTTCCCTGATTGGCAGAACTACACACCAGGGCCAGGGATCAGATATCCACTGACC
TTTGGATGGTGCTACAAGCTAGTACCAGTTGAGCAAGAGAAGGTAGAAGAAGCCAATGAAGGAGAGAACA
CCCGCTTGTTACACCCTGTGAGCCTGCATGGGATGGATGACCCGGAGAGAGAAGTATTAGAGTGGAGGTT
TGACAGCCGCCTAGCATTTCATCACATGGCCCGAGAGCTGCATCCGGACTGTACTGGGTCTCTCTGGTTA
GACCAGATCTGAGCCTGGGAGCTCTCTGGCTAACTAGGGAACCCACTGCTTAAGCCTCAATAAAGCTTGC
CTTGAGTGCTTCAAGTAGTGTGTGCCCGTCTGTTGTGTGACTCTGGTAACTAGAGATCCCTCAGACCCTT
TTAGTCAGTGTGGAAAATCTCTAGCAGGGCCCGTTTAAACCCGCTGATCAGCCTCGACTGTGCCTTCTAG
TTGCCAGCCATCTGTTGTTTGCCCCTCCCCCGTGCCTTCCTTGACCCTGGAAGGTGCCACTCCCACTGTC
CTTTCCTAATAAAATGAGGAAATTGCATCGCATTGTCTGAGTAGGTGTCATTCTATTCTGGGGGGTGGGG
TGGGGCAGGACAGCAAGGGGGAGGATTGGGAAGACAATAGCAGGCATGCTGGGGATGCGGTGGGCTCTAT
GGCTTCTGAGGCGGAAAGAACCAGCTGGGGCTCTAGGGGGTATCCCC
[124 nt withheld, positions 9848-9971]
C
[91 nt withheld, positions 9973-10063]
A
[49 nt withheld, positions 10065-10113]
CCTTTGACGTTGGAGTCCACGTTCTTT
[37 nt withheld, positions 10141-10177]
ACCCTATCTCGGTCTATTCTTTTGATTTATAAGGGATTTTGCCGATTTCGGCCTATTGGTTAAAAAATGA
GCTGATTTAACAAAAATTTAACGCGAATTAATTCTGTGGAATGTGTGTCAGTTAGGGTGTGGAAAGTCCC
CAGGCTCCCCAGCAGGCAGAAGTATGCAAAGCATGCATCTCAATTAGTCAGCAACCAGGTGTGGAAAGTC
CCCAGGCTCCCCAGCAGGCAGAAGTATGCAAAGCATGCATCTCAATTAGTCAGCAACCATAGTCCCGCCC
CTAACTCCGCCCATCCCGCCCCTAACTCCGCCCAGTTCCGCCCATTCTCCGCCCCATGGCTGACTAATTT
TTTTTATTTATGCAGAGGCCGAGGCCGCCTCTGCCTCTGAGCTATTCCAGAAGTAGTGAGGAGGCTTTTT
TGGAGGCCTAGGCTTTTGCAAAAAGCTCCCGGGAGCTTGTATATCCATTTTCGGATCTGATCAGCACGTG
TTGACAATTAATCATCGGCATAGTATATCGGCATAGTATAATACGACAAGGTGAGGAACTAAACCATGGC
CAAGTTGACCAGTGCCGTTCCGGTGCTCACCGCGCGCGACGTCGCCGGAGCGGTCGAGTTCTGGACCGAC
CGGCTCGGGTTCTCCCGGGACTTCGTGGAGGACGACTTCGCCGGTGTGGTCCGGGACGACGTGACCCTGT
TCATCAGCGCGGTCCAGGACCAGGTGGTGCCGGACAACACCCTGGCCTGGGTGTGGGTGCGCGGCCTGGA
CGAGCTGTACGCCGAGTGGTCGGAGGTCGTGTCCACGAACTTCCGGGACGCCTCCGGGCCGGCCATGACC
GAGATCGGCGAGCAGCCGTGGGGGCGGGAGTTCGCCCTGCGCGACCCGGCCGGCAACTGCGTGCACTTCG
TGGCCGAGGAGCAGGACTGACACGTGCTACGAGATTTCGATTCCACCGCCGCCTTCTATGAAAGGTTGGG
CTTCGGAATCGTTTTCCGGGACGCCGGCTGGATGATCCTCCAGCGCGGGGATCTCATGCTGGAGTTCTTC
GCCCACCCCAACTTGTTTATTGCAGCTTATAATGGTTACAAATAAAGCAATAGCATCACAAATTTCACAA
ATAAAGCATTTTTTTCACTGCATTCTAGTTGTGGTTTGTCCAAACTCATCAATGTATCTTATCATGTCTG
TATACCGTCGACCTCTAGCTAGAGCTTGGCGTAATCATGGTCATAGCTGTTTCCTGTGTGAAATTGTTAT
CCGCTCACAATTCCACACAACATACGAGCCGGAAGCATAAAGTGTAAAGCCTGGGGTGCCTAATGAGTGA
GCTAACTCACATTAATTGCGTTGCGCTCACTGCCCGCTTTCCAGTCGGGAAACCTGTCGTGCCAGCTGCA
TTAATGAATCGGCCAACGCGCGGGGAGAGGCGGTTTGCGTATTGGGCGCTCTTCCGCTTCCTCGCTCACT
GACTCGCTGCGCTCGGTCGTTCGGCTGCGGCGAGCGGTATCAGCTCACTCAAAGGCGGTAATACGGTTAT
CCACAGAATCAGGGGATAACGCAGGAAAGAACATGTGAGCAAAAGGCCAGCAAAAGGCCAGGAACCGTAA
AAAGGCCGCGTTGCTGGCGTTTTTCCATAGGCTCCGCCCCCCTGACGAGCATCACAAAAATCGACGCTCA
AGTCAGAGGTGGCGAAACCCGACAGGACTATAAAGATACCAGGCGTTTCCCCCTGGAAGCTCCCTCGTGC
GCTCTCCTGTTCCGACCCTGCCGCTTACCGGATACCTGTCCGCCTTTCTCCCTTCGGGAAGCGTGGCGCT
TTCTCATAGCTCACGCTGTAGGTATCTCAGTTCGGTGTAGGTCGTTCGCTCCAAGCTGGGCTGTGTGCAC
GAACCCCCCGTTCAGCCCGACCGCTGCGCCTTATCCGGTAACTATCGTCTTGAGTCCAACCCGGTAAGAC
ACGACTTATCGCCACTGGCAGCAGCCACTGGTAACAGGATTAGCAGAGCGAGGTATGTAGGCGGTGCTAC
AGAGTTCTTGAAGTGGTGGCCTAACTACGGCTACACTAGAAGAACAGTATTTGGTATCTGCGCTCTGCTG
AAGCCAGTTACCTTCGGAAAAAGAGTTGGTAGCTCTTGATCCGGCAAACAAACCACCGCTGGTAGCGGTG
GTTTTTTTGTTTGCAAGCAGCAGATTACGCGCAGAAAAAAAGGATCTCAAGAAGATCCTTTGATCTTTTC
TACGGGGTCTGACGCTCAGTGGAACGAAAACTCACGTTAAGGGATTTTGGTCATGAGATTATCAAAAAGG
ATCTTCACCTAGATCCTTTTAAATTAAAAATGAAGTTTTAAATCAATCTAAAGTATATATGAGTAAACTT
GGTCTGACAGTTACCAATGCTTAATCAGTGAGGCACCTATCTCAGCGATCTGTCTATTTCGTTCATCCAT
AGTTGCCTGACTCCCCGTCGTGTAGATAACTACGATACGGGAGGGCTTACCATCTGGCCCCAGTGCTGCA
ATGATACCGCGAGACCCACGCTCACCGGCTCCAGATTTATCAGCAATAAACCAGCCAGCCGGAAGGGCCG
AGCGCAGAAGTGGTCCTGCAACTTTATCCGCCTCCATCCAGTCTATTAATTGTTGCCGGGAAGCTAGAGT
AAGTAGTTCGCCAGTTAATAGTTTGCGCAACGTTGTTGCCATTGCTACAGGCATCGTGGTGTCACGCTCG
TCGTTTGGTATGGCTTCATTCAGCTCCGGTTCCCAACGATCAAGGCGAGTTACATGATCCCCCATGTTGT
GCAAAAAAGCGGTTAGCTCCTTCGGTCCTCCGATCGTTGTCAGAAGTAAGTTGGCCGCAGTGTTATCACT
CATGGTTATGGCAGCACTGCATAATTCTCTTACTGTCATGCCATCCGTAAGATGCTTTTCTGTGACTGGT
GAGTACTCAACCAAGTCATTCTGAGAATAGTGTATGCGGCGACCGAGTTGCTCTTGCCCGGCGTCAATAC
GGGATAATACCGCGCCACATAGCAGAACTTTAAAAGTGCTCATCATTGGAAAACGTTCTTCGGGGCGAAA
ACTCTCAAGGATCTTACCGCTGTTGAGATCCAGTTCGATGTAACCCACTCGTGCACCCAACTGATCTTCA
GCATCTTTTACTTTCACCAGCGTTTCTGGGTGAGCAAAAACAGGAAGGCAAAATGCCGCAAAAAAGGGAA
TAAGGGCGACACGGAAATGTTGAATACTCATACTCTTCCTTTTTCAATATTATTGAAGCATTTATCAGGG
TTATTGTCTCATGAGCGGATACATATTTGAATGTATTTAGAAAAATAAACAAATAGGGGTTCCGCGCACA
TTTCCCCGAAAAGTGCCACCTGAC
Features (pLannotate 1.2.2; 34 found; start..end, strand, type, name):
     31..83      -  misc_feature   bom (fragment): basis of mobility region from pBR322
    238..617     +  enhancer       CMV enhancer: human cytomegalovirus immediate early enhancer
    618..817     +  promoter       CMV promoter: human cytomegalovirus (CMV) immediate early promoter
    835..1015    +  LTR            5' LTR (truncated): truncated 5' long terminal repeat (LTR) from HIV-1
   1062..1187    +  misc_feature   HIV-1 Ψ: packaging signal of human immunodeficiency virus type 1
   1171..1534    +  CDS            HIV-1 gag (fragment): gag protein from human immunodeficiency virus 1; gag
   1680..1913    +  misc_feature   RRE: The Rev response element (RRE) of HIV-1 allows for Rev-dependent mRNA export from the nucleus to the cytoplasm.
   2290..2390    +  CDS            Rev (fragment): human immunodeficiency virus 1 (HIV-1) Rev protein; rev; enhances nuclear export of unspliced and incompletely spliced viral mRNAs
   2440..2557    +  misc_feature   cPPT/CTS: central polypurine tract and central termination sequence of HIV-1
   2606..2624    +  CDS            small t antigen (fragment): SV40 (simian virus 40) small t antigen
   2650..2861    +  promoter       EF-1α core promoter: core promoter for human elongation factor EF-1α
   2886..4604    +  CDS            Cas9(N): N-terminal portion of Streptococcus pyogenes Cas9 (Zetsche et al., 2015)
   4491..6989    +  CDS            Cas9(C): C-terminal portion of Streptococcus pyogenes Cas9 (Zetsche et al., 2015)
   7068..7763    +  CDS            TagBFP: TagBFP is a basic (constitutively fluorescent) blue fluorescent protein published in 2008, derived from Entacmaea quadricolor. It is reported to be a very rapidly-maturing monomer with very low acid sensitivity.
   7830..8228    +  CDS            BSD: blasticidin S deaminase; Aspergillus terreus BSD; confers resistance to blasticidin
   8229..8250    +  misc_feature   MCS (fragment): pBluescript multiple cloning site
   8253..8841    +  misc_feature   WPRE: woodchuck hepatitis virus posttranscriptional regulatory element
   8778..9359    +  CDS            nef (fragment): NEF_HV1H2 - Experimental evidence at protein level: Swiss-Prot protein existence level 1. Extracellular Nef protein targets CD4(+) T-lymphocytes for apoptosis by interacting with CXCR4 surface receptors. From Human immunodeficiency virus type 1 group M subtype B (isolate HXB2) (HIV-1).
   9366..9546    +  LTR            5' LTR (truncated): truncated 5' long terminal repeat (LTR) from HIV-1
   9578..9802    +  polyA_signal   bGH poly(A) signal: bovine growth hormone polyadenylation signal
   9806..9827    +  promoter       SV40 promoter (fragment): SV40 enhancer and early promoter
   9848..10276   +  rep_origin     f1 ori (sequence partly withheld): f1 bacteriophage origin of replication; arrow indicates direction of (+) strand synthesis
  10290..10619   +  promoter       SV40 promoter: SV40 enhancer and early promoter
  10667..10714   +  promoter       EM7 promoter: synthetic bacterial promoter&nbsp
  10733..11107   +  CDS            BleoR: antibiotic-binding protein; Sh ble from Streptoalloteichus hindustanus; confers resistance to bleomycin, phleomycin, and Zeocin™
  11117..11242   +  CDS            ble (fragment): BLE_KLEPN - Experimental evidence at protein level: Swiss-Prot protein existence level 1. Binding protein with a strong affinity to the bleomycin family of antibiotics. Binds to CL990; an antimitotic-antibiotic compound. From Klebsiella pneumoniae.
  11237..11358   +  polyA_signal   SV40 poly(A) signal: SV40 polyadenylation signal
  11429..11451   -  protein_bind   lac operator (fragment): The lac repressor binds to the lac operator to inhibit transcription in E. coli. This inhibition can be relieved by adding lactose or isopropyl-β-D-thiogalactopyranoside (IPTG). lac repressor encoded by lacI
  11455..11485   -  promoter       lac promoter: promoter for the E. coli lac operon
  11500..11521   -  protein_bind   CAP binding site: CAP binding activates transcription in the presence of cAMP. E. coli catabolite activator protein
  11534..11626   -  CDS            lacI (fragment): lac repressor; lacI; The lac repressor binds to the lac operator to inhibit transcription in E. coli. This inhibition can be relieved by adding lactose or isopropyl-β-D-thiogalactopyranoside (IPTG).
  11809..12397   -  rep_origin     ori: high-copy-number ColE1/pMB1/pBR322/pUC origin of replication
  12568..13428   -  CDS            AmpR: β-lactamase; bla; confers resistance to ampicillin, carbenicillin, and related antibiotics
  13429..13533   -  promoter       AmpR promoter: bla
