[The description below was written by a language model from this plasmid's Addgene catalogue record and pLannotate feature annotations shown in this document.]
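Description:
pLentiCas9-BFP is a 13.6 kb lentiviral mammalian expression plasmid built on the Lenti-Cas9-blast backbone, into which a 696 bp blue fluorescent protein coding sequence (annotated as TagBFP) was added by Gibson cloning. It is propagated in E. coli through a high-copy ColE1/pUC-type origin with ampicillin selection via β-lactamase. An f1 origin is also present, along with a backbone SV40/EM7-driven bleomycin/Zeocin resistance cassette that lies outside the viral transfer region.

The transfer region has a typical HIV-1-derived layout. A CMV enhancer/promoter sits upstream of a truncated 5' LTR to drive genomic RNA production in packaging cells. It is followed by the Ψ packaging signal with a partial gag sequence, the RRE for Rev-dependent nuclear export, and the cPPT/CTS. Downstream, a WPRE enhances transcript expression, and a second truncated LTR with a bGH polyadenylation signal closes the unit.

Between these elements, an EF-1α core promoter drives Streptococcus pyogenes Cas9 (annotated as two overlapping N- and C-terminal segments that together span the gene), followed on the same strand by TagBFP and then blasticidin S deaminase. The record describes BFP as a fusion protein with Cas9 and lists no separate promoter for it. The short sequences linking Cas9, BFP and the blasticidin marker are not annotated, so the record does not state how the resistance gene is coupled to the upstream reading frame.

The construct serves to generate cells stably expressing Cas9, which can be selected with blasticidin and tracked or sorted by blue fluorescence. The associated publication concerns paired CRISPR guide RNA design for genomic deletion. This plasmid carries no annotated guide RNA cassette, so guides would be supplied separately.
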