Addgene plasmid #78545: pLentiCas9-BFP
Purpose: Fusion protein Cas9+BFP
Depositing lab: Roderic Guigo & Rory Johnson. Depositing organization: Centre for Genomic Regulation (CRG). Publication: Scalable Design of Paired CRISPR Guide RNAs for Genomic Deletion. Pulido-Quetglas C, Aparicio-Prat E, Arnan C, Polidori T, Hermoso T, Palumbo E, Ponomarenko J, Guigo R, Johnson R. PLoS Comput Biol. 2017 Mar 2;13(3):e1005341. doi: 10.1371/journal.pcbi.1005341. eCollection 2017 Mar. PCOMPBIOL-D-16-01254 PubMed 28253259.
Backbone
  Vector backbone: Lenti-Cas9-blast
  Backbone manufacturer: Addgene 52962
  Backbone size w/o insert (bp): 12859
  Total vector size (bp): 13561
  Modifications to backbone: Added BFP
  Vector type: Mammalian Expression, Lentiviral
  Selectable markers: Blasticidin
Growth in bacteria
  Bacterial resistance: Ampicillin, 100 μg/mL
  Growth temperature: 37°C
  Growth strain: NEB Stable
  Copy number: High Copy
Gene/Insert
  Gene/Insert name: BFP
  Insert size (bp): 696
  Promoter: Fusion protein with Cas9
  Cloning method: Gibson Cloning
  Sequencing primers: 5′ CTGGACGCCACCCTGATCC; 3′ Gacgctgtagtcttcagagatg
Terms and licenses: Academic/Nonprofit Terms; Industry Terms: Not Available to Industry
How to cite: pLentiCas9-BFP was a gift from Roderic Guigo & Rory Johnson (Addgene plasmid # 78545 ; http://n2t.net/addgene:78545 ; RRID:Addgene_78545)
