>Addgene plasmid #78545 | pLentiCas9-BFP | addgene partial sequence | sequence record 152251 | hEF1aprom-F 5'-AACTGGGAAAGTGATGTCGTG-3'
TTTTTCCCGAGGGTGGGGGAGAACCGTATATAAGTGCAGTAGTCGCCGTGAACGTTCTTTTTCGCAACGG
GTTTGCCGCCAGAACACAGGACCGGTTCTAGAGCGCTGCCACCATGGACAAGAAGTACAGCATCGGCCTG
GACATCGGCACCAACTCTGTGGGCTGGGCCGTGATCACCGACGAGTACAAGGTGCCCAGCAAGAAATTCA
AGGTGCTGGGCAACACCGACCGGCACAGCATCAAGAAGAACCTGATCGGAGCCCTGCTGTTCGACAGCGG
CGAAACAGCCGAGGCCACCCGGCTGAAGAGAACCGCCAGAAGAAGATACACCAGACGGAAGAACCGGATC
TGCTATCTGCAAGAGATCTTCAGCAACGAGATGGCCAAGGTGGACGACAGCTTCTTCCACAGACTGGAAG
AGTCCTTCCTGGTGGAAGAGGATAAGAAGCACGAGCGGCACCCCATCTTCGGCAACATCGTGGACGAGGT
GGCCTACCACGAGAAGTACCCCACCATCTACCACCTGAGAAAGAAACTGGTGGACAGCACCGACAAGGCC
GACCTGCGGCTGATCTATCTGGCCCTGGCCCACATGATCAAGTTCCGGGGCCACTTCCTGATCGAGGGCG
ACCTGAACCCCGACAACAGCGACGTGGACAAGCTGTTCATCCAGCTGGTGCAGACCTACAACCAGCTGTT
CGAGGAAAACCCCATCAACGCCAGCGGCGTGGACGCCAAGGCCATCCTGTCTGCCAGACTGAGCAAGAGC
AGACGGCTGGAAAATCTGATCGCCCAGCTGCCCGGCGAGAAGAAGAATGGCCTGTTCGGAAACCTGATTG
CCCTGAGCCTGGGCCTGACCCCCAACTTCAAGAGCAACTTCGACCTGGCCGAGGATGCCAAACTGCAGCT
GAGCAAGGACACCTACGACGACGACCTGGACAACCTGCTGGCCC
