>Addgene plasmid #78545 | pLentiCas9-BFP | addgene partial sequence | sequence record 152252 | dCas9-F2 5'-CCAAAGAGGTGCTGGACG-3'
CATCACCGGCCTGTACGAGACACGGATCGACCTGTCTCAGCTGGGAGGCGACAAGCGACCTGCCGCCACA
AAGAAGGCTGGACAGGCTAAGAAGAAGAAAGATTACAAAGACGATGACGATAAGGGATCCAGCGAGCTGA
TTAAGGAGAACATGCACATGAAGCTGTACATGGAGGGCACCGTGGACAACCATCACTTCAAGTGCACATC
CGAGGGCGAAGGCAAGCCCTACGAGGGCACCCAGACCATGAGAATCAAGGTGGTCGAGGGCGGCCCTCTC
CCCTTCGCCTTCGACATCCTGGCTACTAGCTTCCTCTACGGCAGCAAGACCTTCATCAACCACACCCAGG
GCATCCCCGACTTCTTCAAGCAGTCCTTCCCTGAGGGCTTCACATGGGAGAGAGTCACCACATACGAAGA
CGGGGGCGTGCTGACCGCTACCCAGGACACCAGCCTCCAGGACGGCTGCCTCATCTACAACGTCAAGATC
AGAGGGGTGAACTTCACATCCAACGGCCCTGTGATGCAGAAGAAAACACTCGGCTGGGAGGCCTTCACCG
AGACGCTGTACCCCGCTGACGGCGGCCTGGAAGGCAGAAACGACATGGCCCTGAAGCTCGTGGGCGGGAG
CCATCTGATCGCAAACATCAAGACCACATATAGATCCAAGAAACCCGCTAAGAACCTCAAGATGCCTGGC
GTCTACTATGTGGACTACAGACTGGAAAGAATCAAGGAGGCCAACAACGAGACCTACGTCGAGCAGCACG
AGGTGGCAGTGGCCAGATACTGCGACCTCCCTAGCAAACTGGGGCACAAGCTTAATGGATCCGGCGCAAC
AAACTTCTCTCTGCTGAAACAAGCCGGAGATGTCGAAGAGAATCCTGGACCGATGGCCAAGCCTTTGTCT
CAAGAAGAATCCACCCTCATTGAAAGAGCAACGGCTACAATCAACAGCATCCCCATCTCTGAAGACTACA
GCGTCGCCAGCGCAGCTCTCTCTAGCGACGGCCGCATCTTCACTGGTGTCAATGTATATCATTTTACTGG
GGGACCTTGTGCAGAACTCGTGGTGCTGG
